Addgene plasmid #221460: insulator_seq_reporter_vector
Purpose: Vector containing eGFP and mCherry reporter genes, for assembling an insulator-seq reporter library.
Depositing lab: Maria Cristina Gambetta. Depositing organization: Universite de Lausanne (UNIL). Publication: Protocol for detecting genomic insulators in Drosophila using insulator-seq, a massively parallel reporter assay. Tonelli A, Cousin P, Gambetta MC. STAR Protoc. 2024 Oct 24;5(4):103391. doi: 10.1016/j.xpro.2024.103391. PubMed 39453817.
Backbone
  Vector backbone: insulator_seq_reporter_vector
  Vector type: Synthetic Biology
Growth in bacteria
  Bacterial resistance: Ampicillin, 100 μg/mL
  Growth temperature: 37°C
  Growth strain: DH5alpha
  Copy number: High Copy
Gene/Insert
  Gene/Insert name: gypsy insulator-EGFP-neutral spacer DNA-mCherry
  Species: Synthetic
Terms and licenses: Academic/Nonprofit Terms; Industry Terms: Not Available to Industry
How to cite: insulator_seq_reporter_vector was a gift from Maria Cristina Gambetta (Addgene plasmid # 221460 ; http://n2t.net/addgene:221460 ; RRID:Addgene_221460)
