[The description below was written by a language model from this plasmid's Addgene catalogue record and pLannotate feature annotations shown in this document.]
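Description:
insulator_seq_reporter_vector is a 6.4 kb high-copy bacterial plasmid classed as a synthetic biology vector. It serves as the recipient backbone for building reporter libraries for insulator-seq, a massively parallel reporter assay for detecting genomic insulators in Drosophila. It is propagated in E. coli through a ColE1/pUC-type origin and selected with ampicillin via the bla gene and its own promoter. An f1 phage origin and a T7 terminator are also annotated in the backbone.

The payload is listed as gypsy insulator–EGFP–neutral spacer DNA–mCherry, and the feature table shows a roughly mirror-symmetric layout. EGFP and mCherry are encoded on opposite strands and converge toward the centre. Each is preceded by a modified Drosophila myosin heavy chain intron 16, an element commonly used to boost expression in fly transgenes, and each is followed by a fragment of the SV40 polyadenylation signal. A Tn5 mosaic end sits between each coding sequence and its poly(A) fragment; the record does not explain its role, though such ends are often used as sequencing-library handles. Between the two reporter units lies a non-functional kanamycin-resistance gene fragment, which probably corresponds to the neutral spacer. Chloramphenicol acetyltransferase fragments sit upstream of each reporter and appear to be inert filler as well. A gypsy insulator fragment, the binding platform for Su(Hw), CP190 and Mod(mdg4)67.2, flanks the EGFP side.

No promoters or enhancers driving the reporters were annotated, and the record does not state them. It also does not say where candidate fragments are inserted or how the library is delivered into flies or cells.
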