Features (pLannotate 1.2.2; 17 found; start..end, strand, type, name):
     79..323     -  protein_bind   gypsy insulator (fragment): chromatin insulator from Drosophila Su(Hw), CP190, and Mod(mdg4)67.2
    356..855     -  CDS            CmR (fragment): chloramphenicol acetyltransferase; cat; confers resistance to chloramphenicol
   1028..1094    +  intron         Mhc intron: modified Drosophila myosin heavy chain intron 16 (Pfeiffer et al., 2010)
   1109..1828    +  CDS            EGFP: the original enhanced GFP (Yang et al., 1996) mammalian codon-optimized
   1844..1862    -  misc_feature   Tn5 ME: hyperactive mosaic end for Tn5 transposase recognition (Reznikoff et al., 2004)
   1863..1945    -  polyA_signal   SV40 poly(A) signal (fragment): SV40 polyadenylation signal
   1965..2457    -  CDS            KanR (fragment): aminoglycoside phosphotransferase; aph(3')-Ia; confers resistance to kanamycin
   2477..2559    +  polyA_signal   SV40 poly(A) signal (fragment): SV40 polyadenylation signal
   2560..2578    +  misc_feature   Tn5 ME: hyperactive mosaic end for Tn5 transposase recognition (Reznikoff et al., 2004)
   2597..3304    -  CDS            mCherry: mCherry is a basic (constitutively fluorescent) red fluorescent protein published in 2004, derived from Discosoma sp.. It is reported to be a very rapidly-maturing monomer with low acid sensitivity.
   3319..3385    -  intron         Mhc intron: modified Drosophila myosin heavy chain intron 16 (Pfeiffer et al., 2010)
   3558..4057    +  CDS            CmR (fragment): chloramphenicol acetyltransferase; cat; confers resistance to chloramphenicol
   4081..4128    +  terminator     T7 terminator: transcription terminator for bacteriophage T7 RNA polymerase
   4140..4584    +  rep_origin     f1 ori (sequence partly withheld): f1 bacteriophage origin of replication; arrow indicates direction of (+) strand synthesis
   4610..4714    +  promoter       AmpR promoter: bla
   4715..5575    +  CDS            AmpR: β-lactamase; bla; confers resistance to ampicillin, carbenicillin, and related antibiotics
   5746..6334    +  rep_origin     ori: high-copy-number ColE1/pMB1/pBR322/pUC origin of replication
>Addgene plasmid #221460 | insulator_seq_reporter_vector | addgene full sequence | sequence record 437008 | Addgene NGS Result
CTAGTGTTGTTGGTTGGCACACCACAAATATACTGTTGCCGAGCACAATTGATCGGCTAAATGGTATGGC
AAGAAAAAGTATGCAATATAATAATCTTTTATTGGGTATGCAACGAAAATTTGTTTCGTCAAAGTATGCA
ATATTTTTTATTAAAAGAGGGTATGCAATGTATTTTATTAAAAACGGGTATGCAATAAAAAATTATTTGG
TTTCTCTAAAAAGTATGCAGCACTTATTTTTTGATAAGGTATGCAACAAAATTTTACTTTGCCGAAAATA
TGCAATGTTTTTGCGAATAAATTCAACGCACACTTATTACGTGGCCAGGAATTCAGATCTGTGGCCAGGA
ATTCATTACGCCCCACCCTGCCACTCATCGCAGTACTGTTGTAATTCATTAAGCATTCTGCCGACATGGA
AGCCATCACAAACGGCATGATGAACCTGAATCGCCAGCGGCATCAGCACCTTGTCGCCTTGCGTATAATA
TTTGCCCATGGTGAAAACGGGGGCGAAGAAGTTGTCCATATTGGCCACGTTTAAATCAAAACTGGTGAAA
CTCACCCAGGGATTGGCTGAGACGAAAAACATATTCTCAATAAACCCTTTAGGGAAATAGGCCAGGTTTT
CACCGTAACACGCCACATCTTGCGAATATATGTGTAGAAACTGCCGGAAATCGTCGTGGTATTCACTCCA
GAGCGATGAAAACGTTTCAGTTTGCTCATGGAAAACGGTGTAACAAGGGTGAACACTATCCCATATCACC
AGCTCACCGTCTTTCATTGCCATACGGAATTCCGGATGAGCATTCATCAGGCGGGCAAGAATGTGAATAA
AGGCCGGATAAAACTCCGGAGTATAAATAGAGGCGCTTCGTCGACGGAGCGTCAATTCAATTCAAACAAG
CAAAGTGAACACATCGCGAAGCGTAAGCTGAGCAAACAAACAAGCGCAGCTGAACAAGCTAAACAATCTG
CAGAAGCTTGGCATTCCGGTACTGTTGGTAAAGCCACCATGGAAAAGGTAGGTTCAACCACTGATGCCTA
GGCACACCGAAACGACTAACCCTAATTCTTATCCTTTACTTCAGGCCAAAGCTTAAGCATGGTGAGCAAG
GGCGAGGAGCTGTTCACCGGGGTGGTGCCCATCCTGGTCGAGCTGGACGGCGACGTAAACGGCCACAAGT
TCAGCGTGTCCGGCGAGGGCGAGGGCGATGCCACCTACGGCAAGCTGACCCTGAAGTTCATCTGCACCAC
CGGCAAGCTGCCCGTGCCCTGGCCCACCCTCGTGACCACCCTGACCTACGGCGTGCAGTGCTTCAGCCGC
TACCCCGACCACATGAAGCAGCACGACTTCTTCAAGTCCGCCATGCCCGAAGGCTACGTCCAGGAGCGCA
CCATCTTCTTCAAGGACGACGGCAACTACAAGACCCGCGCCGAGGTGAAGTTCGAGGGCGACACCCTGGT
GAACCGCATCGAGCTGAAGGGCATCGACTTCAAGGAGGACGGCAACATCCTGGGGCACAAGCTGGAGTAC
AACTACAACAGCCACAACGTCTATATCATGGCCGACAAGCAGAAGAACGGCATCAAGGTGAACTTCAAGA
TCCGCCACAACATCGAGGACGGCAGCGTGCAGCTCGCCGACCACTACCAGCAGAACACCCCCATCGGCGA
CGGCCCCGTGCTGCTGCCCGACAACCACTACCTGAGCACCCAGTCCGCCCTGAGCAAAGACCCCAACGAG
AAGCGCGATCACATGGTCCTGCTGGAGTTCGTGACCGCCGCCGGGATCACTCTCGGCATGGACGAGCTGT
ACAAGTAAGTCTCGTGGGCTCGGAGATGTGTATAAGAGACAGTAAGATACATTGATGAGTTTGGACAAAC
CACAACTAGAATGCAGTGAAAAAAATGCTTTATTTGTGAAATTTGTGATGCTATTTAGGGGAGACCATAG
CGGCCGACTGAATCCGGTGAGAATGGCAAAAGTTTATGCATTTCTTTCCAGACTTGTTCAACAGGCCAGC
CATTACGCTCGTCATCAAAATCACTCGCATCAACCAAACCGTTATTCATTCGTGATTGCGCCTGAGCGAG
ACGAAATACGCGATCGCTGTTAAAAGGACAATTACAAACAGGAATCGAATGCAACCGGCGCAGGAACACT
GCCAGCGCATCAACAATATTTTCACCTGAATCAGGATATTCTTCTAATACCTGGAATGCTGTTTTCCCGG
GGATCGCAGTGGTGAGTAACCATGCATCATCAGGAGTACGGATAAAATGCTTGATGGTCGGAAGAGGCAT
AAATTCCGTCAGCCAGTTTAGTCTGACCATCTCATCTGTAACATCATTGGCAACGCTACCTTTGCCATGT
TTCAGAAACAACTCTGGCGCATCGGGCTTCCCATACAATCGATAGATTGTCGCACCTGATTGCCCGACAT
TATCGCGGCCGCACTGGTCTCCTTCGAATAGCATCACAAATTTCACAAATAAAGCATTTTTTTCACTGCA
TTCTAGTTGTGGTTTGTCCAAACTCATCAATGTATCTTACTGTCTCTTATACACATCTCCGAGCCCACGA
GACTTACTTGTACAGCTCGTCCATGCCGCCGGTGGAGTGGCGGCCCTCGGCGCGTTCGTACTGTTCCACG
ATGGTGTAGTCCTCGTTGTGGGAGGTGATGTCCAACTTGATGTTGACGTTGTAGGCGCCGGGCAGCTGCA
CGGGCTTCTTGGCCTTGTAGGTGGTCTTGACCTCAGCGTCGTAGTGGCCGCCGTCCTTCAGCTTCAGCCT
CTGCTTGATCTCGCCCTTCAGGGCGCCGTCCTCGGGGTACATCCGCTCGGAGGAGGCCTCCCAGCCCATG
GTTTTCTTCTGCATTACGGGGCCGTCGGAGGGGAAGTTGGTGCCGCGCAGCTTCACCTTGTAGATGAACT
CGCCGTCCTGCAGGGAGGAGTCCTGGGTCACGGTCACCACGCCGCCGTCCTCGAAGTTCATCACGCGCTC
CCACTTGAAGCCCTCGGGGAAGGACAGCTTCAAGTAGTCGGGGATGTCGGCGGGGTGCTTCACGTAGGCC
TTGGAGCCGTACATGAACTGAGGGGACAGGATGTCCCAGGCGAAGGGCAGGGGGCCACCCTTGGTCACCT
TCAGCTTGGCGGTCTGGGTGCCCTCGTAGGGGCGGCCCTCGCCCTCGCCCTCGATCTCGAACTCGTGGCC
GTTCACGGAGCCCTCCATGTGCACCTTGAAGCGCATGAACTCCTTGATGATGGCCATGTTATCCTCCTCG
CCCTTGCTCACCATGCTTAAGCTTTGGCCTGAAGTAAAGGATAAGAATTAGGGTTAGTCGTTTCGGTGTG
CCTAGGCATCAGTGGTTGAACCTACCTTTTCCATGGTGGCTTTACCAACAGTACCGGAATGCCAAGCTTC
TGCAGATTGTTTAGCTTGTTCAGCTGCGCTTGTTTGTTTGCTCAGCTTACGCTTCGCGATGTGTTCACTT
TGCTTGTTTGAATTGAATTGACGCTCCGTCGACGAAGCGCCTCTATTTATACTCCGGAGTTTTATCCGGC
CTTTATTCACATTCTTGCCCGCCTGATGAATGCTCATCCGGAATTCCGTATGGCAATGAAAGACGGTGAG
CTGGTGATATGGGATAGTGTTCACCCTTGTTACACCGTTTTCCATGAGCAAACTGAAACGTTTTCATCGC
TCTGGAGTGAATACCACGACGATTTCCGGCAGTTTCTACACATATATTCGCAAGATGTGGCGTGTTACGG
TGAAAACCTGGCCTATTTCCCTAAAGGGTTTATTGAGAATATGTTTTTCGTCTCAGCCAATCCCTGGGTG
AGTTTCACCAGTTTTGATTTAAACGTGGCCAATATGGACAACTTCTTCGCCCCCGTTTTCACCATGGGCA
AATATTATACGCAAGGCGACAAGGTGCTGATGCCGCTGGCGATTCAGGTTCATCATGCCGTTTGTGATGG
CTTCCATGTCGGCAGAATGCTTAATGAATTACAACAGTACTGCGATGAGTGGCAGGGTGGGGCGTAAGGA
AGAGCGGCGCATTCTAGAAACTAGCATAACCCCTTGGGGCCTCTAAACGGGTCTTGAGGGGTTTTTTGGG
GACCGGAAG
[113 nt withheld, positions 4140-4252]
C
[91 nt withheld, positions 4254-4344]
A
[49 nt withheld, positions 4346-4394]
CCTTTGACGTTGGAGTCCACGTTCTTT
[37 nt withheld, positions 4422-4458]
ACCCTATCTCGGTCTATTCTTTTGATTTATAAGGGATTTTGCCGATTTCGGCCTATTGGTTAAAAAATGA
GCTGATTTAACAAAAATTTAACGCGAATTTTAACAAAATATTAACGCTTACAATTTAGGTGGCACTTTTC
GGGGAAATGTGCGCGGAACCCCTATTTGTTTATTTTTCTAAATACATTCAAATATGTATCCGCTCATGAG
ACAATAACCCTGATAAATGCTTCAATAATATTGAAAAAGGAAGAGTATGAGTATTCAACATTTCCGTGTC
GCCCTTATTCCCTTTTTTGCGGCATTTTGCCTTCCTGTTTTTGCTCACCCAGAAACGCTGGTGAAAGTAA
AAGATGCTGAAGATCAGTTGGGTGCACGGGTGGGTTACATCGAACTGGATCTCAACAGCGGTAAGATCCT
TGAGAGTTTTCGCCCCGAAGAACGTTTTCCAATGATGAGCACTTTTAAAGTTCTGCTATGTGGCGCGGTA
TTATCCCGTATTGACGCCGGGCAAGAGCAACTCGGTCGCCGCATACACTATTCTCAGAATGACTTGGTTG
AGTACTCACCAGTCACAGAAAAGCATCTTACGGATGGCATGACAGTAAGAGAATTATGCAGTGCTGCCAT
AACCATGAGTGATAACACTGCGGCCAACTTACTTCTGACAACGATCGGAGGACCGAAGGAGCTAACCGCT
TTTTTGCACAACATGGGGGATCATGTAACTCGCCTTGATCGTTGGGAACCGGAGCTGAATGAAGCCATAC
CAAACGACGAGCGTGACACCACGATGCCTGCAGCAATGGCAACAACGTTGCGCAAACTATTAACTGGCGA
ACTACTTACTCTAGCTTCCCGGCAACAATTAATAGACTGGATGGAGGCGGATAAAGTTGCAGGACCACTT
CTGCGCTCGGCCCTTCCGGCTGGCTGGTTTATTGCTGATAAATCTGGAGCCGGTGAGCGTGGGTCCCGCG
GTATCATTGCAGCACTGGGGCCAGATGGTAAGCCCTCCCGTATCGTAGTTATCTACACGACGGGGAGTCA
GGCAACTATGGATGAACGAAATAGACAGATCGCTGAGATAGGTGCCTCACTGATTAAGCATTGGTAACTG
TCAGACCAAGTTTACTCATATATACTTTAGATTGATTTAAAACTTCATTTTTAATTTAAAAGGATCTAGG
TGAAGATCCTTTTTGATAATCTCATGACCAAAATCCCTTAACGTGAGTTTTCGTTCCACTGAGCGTCAGA
CCCCGTAGAAAAGATCAAAGGATCTTCTTGAGATCCTTTTTTTCTGCGCGTAATCTGCTGCTTGCAAACA
AAAAAACCACCGCTACCAGCGGTGGTTTGTTTGCCGGATCAAGAGCTACCAACTCTTTTTCCGAAGGTAA
CTGGCTTCAGCAGAGCGCAGATACCAAATACTGTCCTTCTAGTGTAGCCGTAGTTAGGCCACCACTTCAA
GAACTCTGTAGCACCGCCTACATACCTCGCTCTGCTAATCCTGTTACCAGTGGCTGCTGCCAGTGGCGAT
AAGTCGTGTCTTACCGGGTTGGACTCAAGACGATAGTTACCGGATAAGGCGCAGCGGTCGGGCTGAACGG
GGGGTTCGTGCACACAGCCCAGCTTGGAGCGAACGACCTACACCGAACTGAGATACCTACAGCGTGAGCT
ATGAGAAAGCGCCACGCTTCCCGAAGGGAGAAAGGCGGACAGGTATCCGGTAAGCGGCAGGGTCGGAACA
GGAGAGCGCACGAGGGAGCTTCCAGGGGGAAACGCCTGGTATCTTTATAGTCCTGTCGGGTTTCGCCACC
TCTGACTTGAGCGTCGATTTTTGTGATGCTCGTCAGGGGGGCGGAGCCTATGGAAAAACGCCAGCAACGC
GGCCTTTTTACGGTTCCTGGCCTTTTGCTGGCCTTTTGCTCACATGTCGTATGCTTAGCTACGTGCA
